Addgene plasmid #196223: pAAV.hSyn.FLP-FRT.iGluSnFR3.v857.GPI
Purpose: Fluorescent reporter for glutamate, third generation, variant 857 in GPI backbone. iGluSnFR3.v857.GPI
Depositing lab: Kaspar Podgorski. Depositing organization: HHMI, Janelia Research Campus. Publication: Glutamate indicators with improved activation kinetics and localization for imaging synaptic transmission. Aggarwal A, Liu R, Chen Y, Ralowicz AJ, Bergerson SJ, Tomaska F, Mohar B, Hanson TL, Hasseman JP, Reep D, Tsegaye G, Yao P, Ji X, Kloos M, Walpita D, Patel R, Mohr MA, Tillberg PW, Looger LL, Marvin JS, Hoppa MB, Konnerth A, Kleinfeld D, Schreiter ER, Podgorski K. Nat Methods. 2023 May 4. doi: 10.1038/s41592-023-01863-6. PubMed 37142767.
Backbone
  Vector backbone: pAAV hSyn FLP-FRT
  Backbone size w/o insert (bp): 4200
  Total vector size (bp): 6673
  Vector type: Mammalian Expression, Mouse Targeting, AAV, Cre/Lox, Synthetic Biology
Growth in bacteria
  Bacterial resistance: Ampicillin, 100 μg/mL
  Growth temperature: 30°C
  Growth strain: NEB Stable
  Growth instructions: <8 hours
  Copy number: High Copy
Gene/Insert
  Gene/Insert name: pAAV hSyn FLP-FRT iGluSnFR3 v857.GPI (alt names: iGluSnFR3 v857.GPI; iGluSnFR3 556dot857.GPI; v857.GPI)
  Species: M. musculus (mouse), R. norvegicus (rat), Synthetic
  Insert size (bp): 1821
  Tag / fusion protein: IgK-chain (N terminal on insert); Myc epi tag (C terminal on insert); GPI anchor (C terminal on insert)
Terms and licenses: Academic/Nonprofit Terms; Industry Terms: Not Available to Industry
How to cite: pAAV.hSyn.FLP-FRT.iGluSnFR3.v857.GPI was a gift from Kaspar Podgorski (Addgene plasmid # 196223 ; http://n2t.net/addgene:196223 ; RRID:Addgene_196223)
