[The description below was written by a language model from this plasmid's Addgene catalogue record and pLannotate feature annotations shown in this document.]
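Description:
pAAV.hSyn.FLP-FRT.iGluSnFR3.v857.GPI is an adeno-associated virus transfer plasmid for FLP recombinase-dependent, neuron-specific expression of the third-generation fluorescent glutamate sensor iGluSnFR3, variant 857, displayed on the cell surface through a GPI anchor. The bacterial backbone carries a high-copy ColE1/pUC-type origin, an ampicillin resistance gene (β-lactamase) with its own promoter, and an f1 phage origin. Two AAV2 inverted terminal repeats flank the expression cassette so that it can be packaged into recombinant AAV particles. The catalogue gives a total size of 6,673 bp, whereas the annotated sequencing record is 6,525 nt, a discrepancy the record does not explain.

Within the ITRs, the human synapsin I promoter, a chimeric intron, WPRE and an SV40 polyadenylation signal form the transcription unit. The promoter, intron and WPRE are annotated on one strand, while the sensor coding region lies on the opposite strand between two FRT sites in opposing orientation. This is the arrangement of a FLP-dependent switch: the open reading frame sits inverted relative to the promoter until FLP flips it into the sense orientation, restricting expression to FLP-expressing neurons. Although the catalogue lists Cre/Lox as a vector type, only FRT sites are annotated.

The sensor begins with an Igκ leader for secretion, followed by the E. coli glutamate/aspartate-binding protein GltI joined to a GFP-derived fluorescent domain. The catalogue lists a C-terminal Myc epitope and GPI anchor. The anchor probably corresponds to the short fragment annotated as Arabidopsis COBL9. The construct is intended for imaging glutamate release and synaptic transmission in genetically defined neurons.
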