Features (pLannotate 1.2.2; 20 found; start..end, strand, type, name):
     42..470     +  rep_origin     f1 ori (sequence partly withheld): f1 bacteriophage origin of replication; arrow indicates direction of (+) strand synthesis
    523..627     +  promoter       AmpR promoter: bla
    628..1488    +  CDS            AmpR: β-lactamase; bla; confers resistance to ampicillin, carbenicillin, and related antibiotics
   1659..2247    +  rep_origin     ori: high-copy-number ColE1/pMB1/pBR322/pUC origin of replication
   2430..2486    +  CDS            lacI (fragment): lac repressor; lacI; The lac repressor binds to the lac operator to inhibit transcription in E. coli. This inhibition can be relieved by adding lactose or isopropyl-β-D-thiogalactopyranoside (IPTG).
   2480..2613    -  repeat_region  AAV2 ITR: inverted terminal repeat of adeno-associated virus serotype 2 inverted
   2684..2752    +  CDS            large T antigen (fragment): large T antigen from SV40 (simian virus 40)
   2775..2896    +  polyA_signal   SV40 poly(A) signal: SV40 polyadenylation signal
   2925..2944    -  misc_feature   MCS (fragment): pBluescript multiple cloning site
   2945..3533    -  misc_feature   WPRE: woodchuck hepatitis virus posttranscriptional regulatory element
   3630..3677    +  protein_bind   FRT: FLP-mediated recombination occurs in the 8-bp core sequence TCTAGAAA (Turan and Bode, 2011). FLP recombinase from the Saccharomyces cerevisiae 2μ plasmid
   3719..3781    +  sig_peptide    Igκ leader: leader sequence from mouse immunoglobulin κ light chain
   3788..4528    +  CDS            gltI (fragment): GLTI_ECOLI - Also known as ybeJ, yzzK. Experimental evidence at protein level: Swiss-Prot protein existence level 1. Part of the ABC transporter complex GltIJKL involved in glutamate and aspartate uptake. Binds to both glutamate and aspartate. From Escherichia coli (strain K12).
   4544..5260    +  CDS            cEGFP: cEGFP is a basic (constitutively fluorescent) green fluorescent protein published in 2008, derived from Aequorea victoria.
   5408..5503    +  CDS            COBL9 (fragment): COBL9_ARATH - Experimental evidence at transcript level: Swiss-Prot protein existence level 2. From Arabidopsis thaliana (Mouse-ear cress).
   5614..5661    -  protein_bind   FRT: FLP-mediated recombination occurs in the 8-bp core sequence TCTAGAAA (Turan and Bode, 2011). FLP recombinase from the Saccharomyces cerevisiae 2μ plasmid
   5683..5815    -  intron         chimeric intron: chimera between introns from human β-globin and immunoglobulin heavy chain genes
   5837..6284    -  promoter       hSyn promoter: human synapsin I promoter; confers neuron-specific expression (Kügler et al., 2003)
   6366..6498    +  repeat_region  AAV2 ITR (fragment): inverted terminal repeat of adeno-associated virus serotype 2 inverted
   6493..37      +  CDS            lacZα (fragment) (across the origin): LacZα fragment of β-galactosidase; lacZ fragment
>Addgene plasmid #196223 | pAAV.hSyn.FLP-FRT.iGluSnFR3.v857.GPI | addgene full sequence | sequence record 405486 | Addgene NGS Result
TCGCCCTTCCCAACAGTTGCGCAGCCTGAATGGCGAATGGG
[124 nt withheld, positions 42-165]
C
[91 nt withheld, positions 167-257]
A
[49 nt withheld, positions 259-307]
CCTTTGACGTTGGAGTCCACGTTCTTT
[37 nt withheld, positions 335-371]
ACCCTATCTCGGTCTATTCTTTTGATTTATAAGGGATTTTGCCGATTTCGGCCTATTGGTTAAAAAATGA
GCTGATTTAACAAAAATTTAACGCGAATTTTAACAAAATATTAACGCTTACAATTTAGGTGGCACTTTTC
GGGGAAATGTGCGCGGAACCCCTATTTGTTTATTTTTCTAAATACATTCAAATATGTATCCGCTCATGAG
ACAATAACCCTGATAAATGCTTCAATAATATTGAAAAAGGAAGAGTATGAGTATTCAACATTTCCGTGTC
GCCCTTATTCCCTTTTTTGCGGCATTTTGCCTTCCTGTTTTTGCTCACCCAGAAACGCTGGTGAAAGTAA
AAGATGCTGAAGATCAGTTGGGTGCACGAGTGGGTTACATCGAACTGGATCTCAACAGCGGTAAGATCCT
TGAGAGTTTTCGCCCCGAAGAACGTTTTCCAATGATGAGCACTTTTAAAGTTCTGCTATGTGGCGCGGTA
TTATCCCGTATTGACGCCGGGCAAGAGCAACTCGGTCGCCGCATACACTATTCTCAGAATGACTTGGTTG
AGTACTCACCAGTCACAGAAAAGCATCTTACGGATGGCATGACAGTAAGAGAATTATGCAGTGCTGCCAT
AACCATGAGTGATAACACTGCGGCCAACTTACTTCTGACAACGATCGGAGGACCGAAGGAGCTAACCGCT
TTTTTGCACAACATGGGGGATCATGTAACTCGCCTTGATCGTTGGGAACCGGAGCTGAATGAAGCCATAC
CAAACGACGAGCGTGACACCACGATGCCTGTAGCAATGGCAACAACGTTGCGCAAACTATTAACTGGCGA
ACTACTTACTCTAGCTTCCCGGCAACAATTAATAGACTGGATGGAGGCGGATAAAGTTGCAGGACCACTT
CTGCGCTCGGCCCTTCCGGCTGGCTGGTTTATTGCTGATAAATCTGGAGCCGGTGAGCGTGGGTCTCGCG
GTATCATTGCAGCACTGGGGCCAGATGGTAAGCCCTCCCGTATCGTAGTTATCTACACGACGGGGAGTCA
GGCAACTATGGATGAACGAAATAGACAGATCGCTGAGATAGGTGCCTCACTGATTAAGCATTGGTAACTG
TCAGACCAAGTTTACTCATATATACTTTAGATTGATTTAAAACTTCATTTTTAATTTAAAAGGATCTAGG
TGAAGATCCTTTTTGATAATCTCATGACCAAAATCCCTTAACGTGAGTTTTCGTTCCACTGAGCGTCAGA
CCCCGTAGAAAAGATCAAAGGATCTTCTTGAGATCCTTTTTTTCTGCGCGTAATCTGCTGCTTGCAAACA
AAAAAACCACCGCTACCAGCGGTGGTTTGTTTGCCGGATCAAGAGCTACCAACTCTTTTTCCGAAGGTAA
CTGGCTTCAGCAGAGCGCAGATACCAAATACTGTTCTTCTAGTGTAGCCGTAGTTAGGCCACCACTTCAA
GAACTCTGTAGCACCGCCTACATACCTCGCTCTGCTAATCCTGTTACCAGTGGCTGCTGCCAGTGGCGAT
AAGTCGTGTCTTACCGGGTTGGACTCAAGACGATAGTTACCGGATAAGGCGCAGCGGTCGGGCTGAACGG
GGGGTTCGTGCACACAGCCCAGCTTGGAGCGAACGACCTACACCGAACTGAGATACCTACAGCGTGAGCT
ATGAGAAAGCGCCACGCTTCCCGAAGGGAGAAAGGCGGACAGGTATCCGGTAAGCGGCAGGGTCGGAACA
GGAGAGCGCACGAGGGAGCTTCCAGGGGGAAACGCCTGGTATCTTTATAGTCCTGTCGGGTTTCGCCACC
TCTGACTTGAGCGTCGATTTTTGTGATGCTCGTCAGGGGGGCGGAGCCTATGGAAAAACGCCAGCAACGC
GGCCTTTTTACGGTTCCTGGCCTTTTGCTGGCCTTTTGCTCACATGTTCTTTCCTGCGTTATCCCCTGAT
TCTGTGGATAACCGTATTACCGCCTTTGAGTGAGCTGATACCGCTCGCCGCAGCCGAACGACCGAGCGCA
GCGAGTCAGTGAGCGAGGAAGCGGAAGAGCGCCCAATACGCAAACCGCCTCTCCCCGCGCGTTGGCCGAT
TCATTAATGCAGCTGCGCGCTCGCTCGCTCACTGAGGCCGCCCGGGCAAAGCCCGGGCGTCGGGCGACCT
TTGGTCGCCCGGCCTCAGTGAGCGAGCGAGCGCGCAGAGAGGGAGTGGCCAACTCCATCACTAGGGGTTC
CTTGTAGTTAATGATTAACCCGCCATGCTACTTATCTACGTAGCCATGCTCTAGGAAGATCCTTATCGAT
TTTACCACATTTGTAGAGGTTTTACTTGCTTTAAAAAACCTCCCACATCTCCCCCTGAACCTGAAACATA
AAATGAATGCAATTGTTGTTGTTAACTTGTTTATTGCAGCTTATAATGGTTACAAATAAAGCAATAGCAT
CACAAATTTCACAAATAAAGCATTTTTTTCACTGCATTCTAGTTGTGGTTTGTCCAAACTCATCAATGTA
TCTTATCATGTCTGCTCGAAGCGGCCGCCCGGGTCGAGGTCGACGGTATCGATGCGGGGAGGCGGCCCAA
AGGGAGATCCGACTCGTCTGAGGGCGAAGGCGAAGACGCGGAAGAGGCCGCAGAGCCGGCAGCAGGCCGC
GGGAAGGAAGGTCCGCTGGATTGAGGGCCGAAGGGACGTAGCAGAAGGACGTCCCGCGCAGAATCCAGGT
GGCAACACAGGCGAGCAGCCAAGGAAAGGACGATGATTTCCCCGACAACACCACGGAATTGTCAGTGCCC
AACAGCCGAGCCCCTGTCCAGCAGCGGGCAAGGCAGGCGGCGATGAGTTCCGCCGTGGCAATAGGGAGGG
GGAAAGCGAAAGTCCCGGAAAGGAGCTGACAGGTGGTGGCAATGCCCCAACCAGTGGGGGTTGCGTCAGC
AAACACAGTGCACACCACGCCACGTTGCCTGACAACGGGCCACAACTCCTCATAAAGAGACAGCAACCAG
GATTTATACAAGGAGGAGAAAATGAAAGCCATACGGGAAGCAATAGCATGATACAAAGGCATTAAAGCAG
CGTATCCACATAGCGTAAAAGGAGCAACATAGTTAAGAATACCAGTCAATCTTTCACAAATTTTGTAATC
CAGAGGTTGATTATCGATAAGCTTCCTGCAGGGAAGTTCCTATTCCGAAGTTCCTATTCTGAACTAAGTA
TAGGAACTTCTTGGATCAAAATAGGAGCGATCGCAATGGAAGTTCCTATTCCGAAGTTCCTATTCTCTAG
AAAGTATAGGAACTTCGTTTAAACTGGCCGGCCACTAGTAGATCTGAATTCGCCACCATGGAGACAGACA
CACTCCTGCTATGGGTACTGCTGCTCTGGGTTCCAGGTTCCACTGGTGACGGAAGCGCTGCAGGATCAAC
ACTGGACAAAATTGCTAAAAATGGTGTCATAGTAGTTGGACACAGAGACTCTTCCGTACCATTTTCTTAT
TACGATAGTCAGCATAAGGTGGTCGGATATTCACAAGAATACAGCAATGCCATCGTGGAAGCTGTGAAGA
AGAAACTGAACAAACCAGATCTTCAAGTTAAGTTGATTCCAATTACTTCCCAGAATCGGATACCCCTCCT
GCAAAACGGGACTTATGATTTCGAGTGCGGTAGTACTACAAACAACGTCGAACGACAAAAGCAAGCAGCT
TTTTCTGACACTATCTTTGTTGTGGGAACCAGACTGCTCACCAAGAAGGGAGGGGATATTAAAGACTTTG
CCAATCTGAAGGATAAGGCAGTGGTGGTGACTAGTGGAACAACTTCAGAGGTTTTGCTGAACAAACTCAA
TGAGGAACAAAAAATGAACATGCGCATTATTAGCGCAAAAGATCATGGCGATTCCTTCAGAACATTGGAA
AGTGGGCGCGCTGTTGCCTTCATGATGGATGACAGCCTGCTCGCCGGAGAACGCGCCAAGGCAAAGAAAC
CAGATGATTGGGAGATCGTCGGCAAGCCACAAAGCCAGGAGGCTTATGGGTGCATGCTCAGGAAAGATGA
CCCCCAATTTAAGAAGCTGATGGATGACACTATAGCACAAGTCCAAACCTCCGGAGAAGCTGAGAAGTGG
TTCGACAAATGGTTTAAAAACCCCATCCTGGTCAACCATACCGTCTATATCACAGCCGATAAGCAGAAAA
ATGGAATTAAAGCCAATTTTAAGATCCACCATAATGTAGAAGATGGGAGCGTGCAGTTGGCAGACCACTA
CCAGCAAAATACACCTATCGGGGATGGTCCAGTGCTGCTGCCTGACAACCACTATCTCTCATATCAATCT
GTGTTGTCAAAAGATCCAAATGAAAAAAGGGACCATATGGTGCTGCTCGAATTTGTAACAGCCACAGGGA
ACTCACTGGGCATGGACGAGCTCTACAAGGGAGGGACTGGCGGCTCAATGTCCAAAGGGGAAGAATTGTT
TACCGGAGTCGTGCCTATCCTTGTCGAACTGGATGGAGATGTTAATGGGCACAAATTCTCCGTACGCGGC
GAGGGCGAAGGGGACGCCACTAATGGGAAGCTGACTCTTAAATTTATCTGCACAACTGGTAAATTGCCAG
TGCCCTGGCCTACCCTTGTCACCACCTTGAGCTACGGCGTCCAGTGTTTCGCAAGGTATCCAGACCATAT
GAAGCAACATGACTTTTTTAAATCCGCTATGCCCGAGGGTTACGTACAAGAGAGAACCATCAGTTTCAAA
GATGATGGTACTTACAAAACTCGCGCAGAAGTCAAGCTCGAAGGAGACACCCTTGTAAATCGAATAGAGT
TGAAGGGCATTGATTTTAAGGAAGACGGTAATATCCTCGGCCACAAACTCGAGTATAATTTTAACAACCC
CTTGAATATGAACTTTGAACTCTCAGATGAAATGAAAGCCCTGTTTAAAGAGCCAAACGACAAAGCACTT
AAACTGCAGGTCGACGAACAAAAACTCATCTCAGAAGAGGATCTGTCAGATAACGACTACGGTAAAGATG
GGTTGGCTGGGGCTTCAGGAGGCAGACGAAATGGCGCTATAACTGTGCTCAGTTTCATAACGTTCTACGT
GGCAGCATTTATGGTATTGTTGTAGTAAACCGGTACGCGTTTAATTAAGTTTAAACGAAGTTCCTATACT
TAGTTCAGAATAGGAACTTCGGAATAGGAACTTCAGAGCGCTTTGGCCGCTCCGGCCAAAGGGAAGTTCC
TATACTTTCTAGAGAATAGGAACTTCGGAATAGGAACTTCGGCGCGCCGGATCCTTATCACCTGTGGAGA
GAAAGGCAAAGTGGATGTCAGTAAGACCAATAGGTGCCTATCAGAAACGCAAGAGTCTTCTCTGTCTCGA
CAAGCCCAGTTTCTATTGGTCTCCTTAAACCTGTCTTGTAACCTTGATACTTACCTGCTAGCAGCTTGAA
TTCGACTGCGCTCTCAGGCACGACACGACTCCTCCGCTGCCCACCGCAGACTGAGGCAGCGCTGAGTCGC
CGGCGCCGCAGCGCAGATGGTCGCGCCCGTGCCCCCCTATCTCGCGCCTCGCGTGGTGCGGTCCGGCTGG
GCCGGCGGCGGCGCGGACGCGACCAAGGTGGCCGGGAAGGGGAGTTTGCGGGGGACCGGCGAGTGACGTC
AGCGCGCCTTCAGTGCTGAGGCGGCGGTGGCGCGCGCCGCCAGGCGGGGGCGAAGGCACTGTCCGCGGTG
CTGAAGCTGGCAGTGCGCACGCGCCTCGCCGCATCCTGTTTCCCCTCCCCCTCTCTGATAGGGGATGCGC
AATTTGGGGAATGGGGGTTGGGTGCTTGTCCAGTGGGTCGGGGTCGGTCGTCAGGTAGGCACCCCCACCC
CGCCTCATCCTGGTCCTAAAACCCACTTGCACTCATACGCAGGGCCCTCTGCAGAGATCTTCCTAGAGCA
TGGCTACGTAGATAAGTAGCATGGCGGGTTAATCATTAACTACAAGGAACCCCTAGTGATGGAGTTGGCC
ACTCCCTCTCTGCGCGCTCGCTCGCTCACTGAGGCCGGGCGACCAAAGGTCGCCCGACGCCCGGGCTTTG
CCCGGGCGGCCTCAGTGAGCGAGCGAGCGCGCAGCTGGCGTAATAGCGAAGAGGCCCGCACCGA
